>Addgene plasmid #90925 | TUBB F2.4 gRNA | addgene full sequence | sequence record 183037 | Addgene NGS Result
CAGTGAGCGAGGAAGCGGAAGAGCGCCCAATACGCAAACCGCCTCTCCCCGCGCGTTGGCCGATTCATTA
ATGCAGCTGGCACGACAGGTTTCCCGACTGGAAAGCGGGCAGTGAGCGCAACGCAATTAATGTGAGTTAG
CTCACTCATTAGGCACCCCAGGCTTTACACTTTATGCTTCCGGCTCGTATGTTGTGTGGAATTGTGAGCG
GATAACAATTTCACACAGGAAACAGCTATGACCATGATTACGCCAAGCGCGCAATTAACCCTCACTAAAG
GGAACAAAAGCTGGAGCTGCAAGCTTAATGTAGTCTTATGCAATACTCTTGTAGTCTTGCAACATGGTAA
CGATGAGTTAGCAACATGCCTTACAAGGAGAGAAAAAGCACCGTGCATGCCGATTGGTGGAAGTAAGGTG
GTACGATCGTGCCTTATTAGGAAGGCAACAGACGGGTCTGACATGGATTGGACGAACCACTGAATTGCCG
CATTGCAGAGATATTGTATTTAAGTGCCTAGCTCGATACATAAACGGGTCTCTCTGGTTAGACCAGATCT
GAGCCTGGGAGCTCTCTGGCTAACTAGGGAACCCACTGCTTAAGCCTCAATAAAGCTTGCCTTGAGTGCT
TCAAGTAGTGTGTGCCCGTCTGTTGTGTGACTCTGGTAACTAGAGATCCCTCAGACCCTTTTAGTCAGTG
TGGAAAATCTCTAGCAGTGGCGCCCGAACAGGGACTTGAAAGCGAAAGGGAAACCAGAGGAGCTCTCTCG
ACGCAGGACTCGGCTTGCTGAAGCGCGCACGGCAAGAGGCGAGGGGCGGCGACTGGTGAGTACGCCAAAA
ATTTTGACTAGCGGAGGCTAGAAGGAGAGAGATGGGTGCGAGAGCGTCAGTATTAAGCGGGGGAGAATTA
GATCGCGATGGGAAAAAATTCGGTTAAGGCCAGGGGGAAAGAAAAAATATAAATTAAAACATATAGTATG
GGCAAGCAGGGAGCTAGAACGATTCGCAGTTAATCCTGGCCTGTTAGAAACATCAGAAGGCTGTAGACAA
ATACTGGGACAGCTACAACCATCCCTTCAGACAGGATCAGAAGAACTTAGATCATTATATAATACAGTAG
CAACCCTCTATTGTGTGCATCAAAGGATAGAGATAAAAGACACCAAGGAAGCTTTAGACAAGATAGAGGA
AGAGCAAAACAAAAGTAAGACCACCGCACAGCAAGCGGCCGCTGATCTTCAGACCTGGAGGAGGAGATAT
GAGGGACAATTGGAGAAGTGAATTATATAAATATAAAGTAGTAAAAATTGAACCATTAGGAGTAGCACCC
ACCAAGGCAAAGAGAAGAGTGGTGCAGAGAGAAAAAAGAGCAGTGGGAATAGGAGCTTTGTTCCTTGGGT
TCTTGGGAGCAGCAGGAAGCACTATGGGCGCAGCGTCAATGACGCTGACGGTACAGGCCAGACAATTATT
GTCTGGTATAGTGCAGCAGCAGAACAATTTGCTGAGGGCTATTGAGGCGCAACAGCATCTGTTGCAACTC
ACAGTCTGGGGCATCAAGCAGCTCCAGGCAAGAATCCTGGCTGTGGAAAGATACCTAAAGGATCAACAGC
TCCTGGGGATTTGGGGTTGCTCTGGAAAACTCATTTGCACCACTGCTGTGCCTTGGAATGCTAGTTGGAG
TAATAAATCTCTGGAACAGATTTGGAATCACACGACCTGGATGGAGTGGGACAGAGAAATTAACAATTAC
ACAAGCTTAATACACTCCTTAATTGAAGAATCGCAAAACCAGCAAGAAAAGAATGAACAAGAATTATTGG
AATTAGATAAATGGGCAAGTTTGTGGAATTGGTTTAACATAACAAATTGGCTGTGGTATATAAAATTATT
CATAATGATAGTAGGAGGCTTGGTAGGTTTAAGAATAGTTTTTGCTGTACTTTCTATAGTGAATAGAGTT
AGGCAGGGATATTCACCATTATCGTTTCAGACCCACCTCCCAACCCCGAGGGGACCCAGAGAGGGCCTAT
TTCCCATGATTCCTTCATATTTGCATATACGATACAAGGCTGTTAGAGAGATAATTAGAATTAATTTGAC
TGTAAACACAAAGATATTAGTACAAAATACGTGACGTAGAAAGTAATAATTTCTTGGGTAGTTTGCAGTT
TTAAAATTATGTTTTAAAATGGACTATCATATGCTTACCGTAACTTGAAAGTATTTCGATTTCTTGGCTT
TATATATCTTGTGGAAAGGACGAAACACCGAAGGTGGTTCAGATCCCCGTGTTTAAGAGCTATGCTGGAA
ACAGCATAGCAAGTTTAAATAAGGCTAGTCCGTTATCAACTTGAAAAAGTGGCACCGAGTCGGTGCTTTT
TTTGAATTCTAGATCTTGAGACAAATGGCAGTATTCATCCACAATTTTAAAAGAAAAGGGGGGATTGGGG
GGTACAGTGCAGGGGAAAGAATAGTAGACATAATAGCAACAGACATACAAACTAAAGAATTACAAAAACA
AATTACAAAAATTCAAAATTTTCGGGTTTATTACAGGGACAGCAGAGATCCACTTTGGCGCCGGCTCGAG
TGGCTCCGGTGCCCGTCAGTGGGCAGAGCGCACATCGCCCACAGTCCCCGAGAAGTTGGGGGGAGGGGTC
GGCAATTGAACCGGTGCCTAGAGAAGGTGGCGCGGGGTAAACTGGGAAAGTGATGTCGTGTACTGGCTCC
GCCTTTTTCCCGAGGGTGGGGGAGAACCGTATATAAGTGCAGTAGTCGCCGTGAACGTTCTTTTTCGCAA
CGGGTTTGCCGCCAGAACACAGGTGTCGTGACGCGGGATCCGCCACCATGACCGAGTACAAGCCCACGGT
GCGCCTCGCCACCCGCGACGACGTCCCCAGGGCCGTACGCACCCTCGCCGCCGCGTTCGCCGACTACCCC
GCCACGCGCCACACCGTCGATCCGGACCGCCACATCGAGCGGGTCACCGAGCTGCAAGAACTCTTCCTCA
CGCGCGTCGGGCTCGACATCGGCAAGGTGTGGGTCGCGGACGACGGCGCCGCGGTGGCGGTCTGGACCAC
GCCGGAGAGCGTCGAAGCGGGGGCGGTGTTCGCCGAGATCGGCCCGCGCATGGCCGAGTTGAGCGGTTCC
CGGCTGGCCGCGCAGCAACAGATGGAAGGCCTCCTGGCGCCGCACCGGCCCAAGGAGCCCGCGTGGTTCC
TGGCCACCGTCGGAGTCTCGCCCGACCACCAGGGCAAGGGTCTGGGCAGCGCCGTCGTGCTCCCCGGAGT
GGAGGCGGCCGAGCGCGCCGGGGTGCCCGCCTTCCTGGAGACCTCCGCGCCCCGCAACCTCCCCTTCTAC
GAGCGGCTCGGCTTCACCGTCACCGCCGACGTCGAGGTGCCCGAAGGACCGCGCACCTGGTGCATGACCC
GCAAGCCCGGTGCCTGAACGCGTTAAGTCGACAATCAACCTCTGGATTACAAAATTTGTGAAAGATTGAC
TGGTATTCTTAACTATGTTGCTCCTTTTACGCTATGTGGATACGCTGCTTTAATGCCTTTGTATCATGCT
ATTGCTTCCCGTATGGCTTTCATTTTCTCCTCCTTGTATAAATCCTGGTTGCTGTCTCTTTATGAGGAGT
TGTGGCCCGTTGTCAGGCAACGTGGCGTGGTGTGCACTGTGTTTGCTGACGCAACCCCCACTGGTTGGGG
CATTGCCACCACCTGTCAGCTCCTTTCCGGGACTTTCGCTTTCCCCCTCCCTATTGCCACGGCGGAACTC
ATCGCCGCCTGCCTTGCCCGCTGCTGGACAGGGGCTCGGCTGTTGGGCACTGACAATTCCGTGGTGTTGT
CGGGGAAATCATCGTCCTTTCCTTGGCTGCTCGCCTGTGTTGCCACCTGGATTCTGCGCGGGACGTCCTT
CTGCTACGTCCCTTCGGCCCTCAATCCAGCGGACCTTCCTTCCCGCGGCCTGCTGCCGGCTCTGCGGCCT
CTTCCGCGTCTTCGCCTTCGCCCTCAGACGAGTCGGATCTCCCTTTGGGCCGCCTCCCCGCGTCGACTTT
AAGACCAATGACTTACAAGGCAGCTGTAGATCTTAGCCACTTTTTAAAAGAAAAGGGGGGACTGGAAGGG
CTAATTCACTCCCAACGAAGACAAGATCTGCTTTTTGCTTGTACTGGGTCTCTCTGGTTAGACCAGATCT
GAGCCTGGGAGCTCTCTGGCTAACTAGGGAACCCACTGCTTAAGCCTCAATAAAGCTTGCCTTGAGTGCT
TCAAGTAGTGTGTGCCCGTCTGTTGTGTGACTCTGGTAACTAGAGATCCCTCAGACCCTTTTAGTCAGTG
TGGAAAATCTCTAGCAGTACGTATAGTAGTTCATGTCATCTTATTATTCAGTATTTATAACTTGCAAAGA
AATGAATATCAGAGAGTGAGAGGAACTTGTTTATTGCAGCTTATAATGGTTACAAATAAAGCAATAGCAT
CACAAATTTCACAAATAAAGCATTTTTTTCACTGCATTCTAGTTGTGGTTTGTCCAAACTCATCAATGTA
TCTTATCATGTCTGGCTCTAGCTATCCCGCCCCTAACTCCGCCCATCCCGCCCCTAACTCCGCCCAGTTC
CGCCCATTCTCCGCCCCATGGCTGACTAATTTTTTTTATTTATGCAGAGGCCGAGGCCGCCTCGGCCTCT
GAGCTATTCCAGAAGTAGTGAGGAGGCTTTTTTGGAGGCCTAGGGACGTACCCAATTCGCCCTATAGTGA
GTCGTATTACGCGCGCTCACTGGCCGTCGTTTTACAACGTCGTGACTGGGAAAACCCTGGCGTTACCCAA
CTTAATCGCCTTGCAGCACATCCCCCTTTCGCCAGCTGGCGTAATAGCGAAGAGGCCCGCACCGATCGCC
CTTCCCAACAGTTGCGCAGCCTGAATGGCGAATGGG
[124 nt withheld, positions 4937-5060]
C
[91 nt withheld, positions 5062-5152]
A
[49 nt withheld, positions 5154-5202]
CCTTTGACGTTGGAGTCCACGTTCTTT
[37 nt withheld, positions 5230-5266]
ACCCTATCTCGGTCTATTCTTTTGATTTATAAGGGATTTTGCCGATTTCGGCCTATTGGTTAAAAAATGA
GCTGATTTAACAAAAATTTAACGCGAATTTTAACAAAATATTAACGCTTACAATTTAGGTGGCACTTTTC
GGGGAAATGTGCGCGGAACCCCTATTTGTTTATTTTTCTAAATACATTCAAATATGTATCCGCTCATGAG
ACAATAACCCTGATAAATGCTTCAATAATATTGAAAAAGGAAGAGTATGAGTATTCAACATTTCCGTGTC
GCCCTTATTCCCTTTTTTGCGGCATTTTGCCTTCCTGTTTTTGCTCACCCAGAAACGCTGGTGAAAGTAA
AAGATGCTGAAGATCAGTTGGGTGCACGAGTGGGTTACATCGAACTGGATCTCAACAGCGGTAAGATCCT
TGAGAGTTTTCGCCCCGAAGAACGTTTTCCAATGATGAGCACTTTTAAAGTTCTGCTATGTGGCGCGGTA
TTATCCCGTATTGACGCCGGGCAAGAGCAACTCGGTCGCCGCATACACTATTCTCAGAATGACTTGGTTG
AGTACTCACCAGTCACAGAAAAGCATCTTACGGATGGCATGACAGTAAGAGAATTATGCAGTGCTGCCAT
AACCATGAGTGATAACACTGCGGCCAACTTACTTCTGACAACGATCGGAGGACCGAAGGAGCTAACCGCT
TTTTTGCACAACATGGGGGATCATGTAACTCGCCTTGATCGTTGGGAACCGGAGCTGAATGAAGCCATAC
CAAACGACGAGCGTGACACCACGATGCCTGTAGCAATGGCAACAACGTTGCGCAAACTATTAACTGGCGA
ACTACTTACTCTAGCTTCCCGGCAACAATTAATAGACTGGATGGAGGCGGATAAAGTTGCAGGACCACTT
CTGCGCTCGGCCCTTCCGGCTGGCTGGTTTATTGCTGATAAATCTGGAGCCGGTGAGCGTGGGTCTCGCG
GTATCATTGCAGCACTGGGGCCAGATGGTAAGCCCTCCCGTATCGTAGTTATCTACACGACGGGGAGTCA
GGCAACTATGGATGAACGAAATAGACAGATCGCTGAGATAGGTGCCTCACTGATTAAGCATTGGTAACTG
TCAGACCAAGTTTACTCATATATACTTTAGATTGATTTAAAACTTCATTTTTAATTTAAAAGGATCTAGG
TGAAGATCCTTTTTGATAATCTCATGACCAAAATCCCTTAACGTGAGTTTTCGTTCCACTGAGCGTCAGA
CCCCGTAGAAAAGATCAAAGGATCTTCTTGAGATCCTTTTTTTCTGCGCGTAATCTGCTGCTTGCAAACA
AAAAAACCACCGCTACCAGCGGTGGTTTGTTTGCCGGATCAAGAGCTACCAACTCTTTTTCCGAAGGTAA
CTGGCTTCAGCAGAGCGCAGATACCAAATACTGTTCTTCTAGTGTAGCCGTAGTTAGGCCACCACTTCAA
GAACTCTGTAGCACCGCCTACATACCTCGCTCTGCTAATCCTGTTACCAGTGGCTGCTGCCAGTGGCGAT
AAGTCGTGTCTTACCGGGTTGGACTCAAGACGATAGTTACCGGATAAGGCGCAGCGGTCGGGCTGAACGG
GGGGTTCGTGCACACAGCCCAGCTTGGAGCGAACGACCTACACCGAACTGAGATACCTACAGCGTGAGCT
ATGAGAAAGCGCCACGCTTCCCGAAGGGAGAAAGGCGGACAGGTATCCGGTAAGCGGCAGGGTCGGAACA
GGAGAGCGCACGAGGGAGCTTCCAGGGGGAAACGCCTGGTATCTTTATAGTCCTGTCGGGTTTCGCCACC
TCTGACTTGAGCGTCGATTTTTGTGATGCTCGTCAGGGGGGCGGAGCCTATGGAAAAACGCCAGCAACGC
GGCCTTTTTACGGTTCCTGGCCTTTTGCTGGCCTTTTGCTCACATGTTCTTTCCTGCGTTATCCCCTGAT
TCTGTGGATAACCGTATTACCGCCTTTGAGTGAGCTGATACCGCTCGCCGCAGCCGAACGACCGAGCGCA
GCGAGT
Features (pLannotate 1.2.2; 27 found; start..end, strand, type, name):
     23..115     +  CDS            lacI (fragment): lac repressor; lacI; The lac repressor binds to the lac operator to inhibit transcription in E. coli. This inhibition can be relieved by adding lactose or isopropyl-β-D-thiogalactopyranoside (IPTG).
    128..149     +  protein_bind   CAP binding site: CAP binding activates transcription in the presence of cAMP. E. coli catabolite activator protein
    164..194     +  promoter       lac promoter: promoter for the E. coli lac operon
    202..218     +  protein_bind   lac operator: The lac repressor binds to the lac operator to inhibit transcription in E. coli. This inhibition can be relieved by adding lactose or isopropyl-β-D-thiogalactopyranoside (IPTG). lac repressor encoded by lacI
    263..281     +  promoter       T3 promoter: promoter for bacteriophage T3 RNA polymerase
    309..535     +  promoter       RSV promoter: Rous sarcoma virus enhancer/promoter
    536..716     +  LTR            5' LTR (truncated): truncated 5' long terminal repeat (LTR) from HIV-1
    763..888     +  misc_feature   HIV-1 Ψ: packaging signal of human immunodeficiency virus type 1
    872..1235    +  CDS            HIV-1 gag (fragment): gag protein from human immunodeficiency virus 1; gag
   1381..1614    +  misc_feature   RRE: The Rev response element (RRE) of HIV-1 allows for Rev-dependent mRNA export from the nucleus to the cytoplasm.
   1991..2017    +  CDS            Rev (fragment): human immunodeficiency virus 1 (HIV-1) Rev protein; rev; enhances nuclear export of unspliced and incompletely spliced viral mRNAs
   2021..2261    +  promoter       U6 promoter: RNA polymerase III promoter for human U6 snRNA
   2309..2376    +  misc_RNA       tracrRNA (fragment): trans-activating CRISPR RNA for the Streptococcus pyogenes CRISPR/Cas9 system
   2425..2542    +  misc_feature   cPPT/CTS: central polypurine tract and central termination sequence of HIV-1
   2611..2822    +  promoter       EF-1α core promoter: core promoter for human elongation factor EF-1α
   2848..3447    +  CDS            PuroR (fragment): puromycin N-acetyltransferase; pac from Streptomyces; confers resistance to puromycin
   3463..4051    +  misc_feature   WPRE: woodchuck hepatitis virus posttranscriptional regulatory element
   4102..4121    +  misc_feature   cPPT/CTS (fragment): central polypurine tract and central termination sequence of HIV-1
   4123..4356    +  LTR            3' LTR (ΔU3): self-inactivating 3' long terminal repeat (LTR) from HIV-1
   4434..4555    +  polyA_signal   SV40 poly(A) signal: SV40 polyadenylation signal
   4595..4730    +  rep_origin     SV40 ori: SV40 origin of replication
   4751..4769    -  promoter       T7 promoter: promoter for bacteriophage T7 RNA polymerase
   4777..4932    +  CDS            lacZα (fragment): LacZα fragment of β-galactosidase; lacZ fragment
   4937..5365    +  rep_origin     f1 ori (sequence partly withheld): f1 bacteriophage origin of replication; arrow indicates direction of (+) strand synthesis
   5418..5522    +  promoter       AmpR promoter: bla
   5523..6383    +  CDS            AmpR: β-lactamase; bla; confers resistance to ampicillin, carbenicillin, and related antibiotics
   6554..7142    +  rep_origin     ori: high-copy-number ColE1/pMB1/pBR322/pUC origin of replication
