[The description below was written by a language model from this plasmid's Addgene catalogue record and pLannotate feature annotations shown in this document.]
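Description:
TUBB F2.4 gRNA is a third-generation lentiviral CRISPR guide plasmid built on the pLenti-sgRNA backbone, carrying a single guide RNA directed against human TUBB (beta-tubulin). The guide oligonucleotides were inserted between two BsmBI sites, both destroyed by cloning, so that the spacer sits directly downstream of the human U6 RNA polymerase III promoter and upstream of the Streptococcus pyogenes Cas9 guide scaffold (annotated as a tracrRNA fragment). The plasmid encodes no Cas9, so the nuclease must be supplied separately in the target cells. A second cassette uses the EF-1α core promoter to drive puromycin N-acetyltransferase, followed by a WPRE to enhance transcript expression, which allows puromycin selection of transduced mammalian cells.

The viral framework is typical of a self-inactivating HIV-1 vector. An RSV promoter fused to a truncated 5' LTR allows Tat-independent production of the genomic RNA. This is followed by the Ψ packaging signal with a partial gag sequence, the RRE for Rev-dependent nuclear export, a cPPT/CTS element, and a ΔU3 3' LTR, with an SV40 poly(A) signal and SV40 origin downstream. Packaging functions must be provided in trans. In bacteria the plasmid replicates from a high-copy ColE1/pUC-type origin and is selected with ampicillin; an f1 origin and remnants of lac and T3/T7 elements are also present.

The sequenced record is 7,302 nt, shorter than the 9,151 bp listed for the backbone without insert, a difference the record does not explain. The construct belongs to a guide series used to generate knockouts of cell-cycle genes in human cell lines.
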