Addgene plasmid #90925: TUBB F2.4 gRNA
Purpose: 3rd generation lentiviral gRNA plasmid targeting human TUBB
Depositing lab: Iain Cheeseman. Depositing organization: Whitehead Institute for Biomedical Research. Publication: Large-Scale Analysis of CRISPR/Cas9 Cell-Cycle Knockouts Reveals the Diversity of p53-Dependent Responses to Cell-Cycle Defects. McKinley KL, Cheeseman IM. Dev Cell. 2017 Feb 27;40(4):405-420.e2. doi: 10.1016/j.devcel.2017.01.012. Epub 2017 Feb 16. PubMed 28216383.
Backbone
  Vector backbone: pLenti-sgRNA
  Backbone manufacturer: Eric Lander & David Sabatini labs (Addgene plasmid #71409)
  Backbone size w/o insert (bp): 9151
  Vector type: Lentiviral, CRISPR
  Selectable markers: Puromycin
Growth in bacteria
  Bacterial resistance: Ampicillin, 100 μg/mL
  Growth temperature: 37°C
  Growth strain: NEB Stable
  Copy number: Unknown
Gene/Insert
  Gene/Insert name: TUBB (Guide Designation F2.4) (alt name: pKMKO series)
  gRNA/shRNA sequence: CACCgAAGGTGGTTCAGATCCCCGT
  Species: H. sapiens (human)
  Promoter: U6
  Cloning method: Restriction Enzyme; 5′ cloning site BsmBI (destroyed during cloning); 3′ cloning site BsmBI (destroyed during cloning)
  Sequencing primers: 5′ hU6-F (5'-GAGGGCCTATTTCCCATGATT-3'); 3′ EF1a-R (5'-CACGGCGACTACTGCACTTA-3')
Terms and licenses: Academic/Nonprofit Terms; Industry Terms: Not Available to Industry
Depositor comments: Please note that gRNA target sequence listed is not strictly the 20nt spacer sequence, but also contains the 5' BsmBI overhang. For more information about knockout human cell lines generated using this plasmid, please see http://cellcycleknockouts.wi.mit.edu/ .
How to cite: TUBB F2.4 gRNA was a gift from Iain Cheeseman (Addgene plasmid # 90925 ; http://n2t.net/addgene:90925 ; RRID:Addgene_90925)
